>Addgene plasmid #214509 | AiP1658 - pAAV-AiE2340m-minBG-SYFP2-WPRE-BGHpA | addgene full sequence | sequence record 438957 | Addgene NGS Result
TTCAATATTATTGAAGCATTTATCAGGGTTATTGTCTCATGAGCGGATACATATTTGAATGTATTTAGAA
AAATAAACAAATAGGGGTTCCGCGCACATTTCCCCGAAAAGTGCCACCTGACGTCTAAGAAACCATTATT
ATCATGACATTAACCTATAAAAATAGGCGTATCACGAGGCCCTTTCGTCTCGCGCGTTTCGGTGATGACG
GTGAAAACCTCTGACACATGCAGCTCCCGGAGACGGTCACAGCTTGTCTGTAAGCGGATGCCGGGAGCAG
ACAAGCCCGTCAGGGCGCGTCAGCGGGTGTTGGCGGGTGTCGGGGCTGGCTTAACTATGCGGCATCAGAG
CAGATTGTACTGAGAGTGCACCATAAAATTGTAAACGTTAATATTTTGTTAAAATTCGCGTTAAATTTTT
GTTAAATCAGCTCATTTTTTAACCAATAGACCGAAATCGGCAAAATCCCTTATAAATCAAAAGAATAGCC
CGAGATAGAGT
[37 nt withheld, positions 502-538]
AAAGAACGTGGACTCCAACGTCAAAGG
[141 nt withheld, positions 566-706]
G
[46 nt withheld, positions 708-753]
A
[95 nt withheld, positions 755-849]
TATGCGGTGTGAAATACCGCACAGATGCGTAAGGAGAAAATACCGCATCAGGCGCCCCTGCAGGCAGCTG
CGCGCTCGCTCGCTCACTGAGGCCGCCCGGGCAAAGCCCGGGCGTCGGGCGACCTTTGGTCGCCCGGCCT
CAGTGAGCGAGCGAGCGCGCAGAGAGGGAGTGGCCAACTCCATCACTAGGGGTTCCTGCGGCCGCTCGGT
CCGCACGTGAGATCTCATGCCTGCTATTGTCTTCCCAATCCTCCCCCTTGCTGTCCTGCCCCACCCCACC
CCCCAGAATAGAATGACACCTACTCAGACAATGCGATGCAATTTCCTCATTTTATTAGGAAAGGACAGTG
GGAGTGGCACCTTCCAGGGTCAAGGAAGGCACGGGGGAGGGGCAAACAACAGATGGCTGGCAACTAGAAG
GCACAGTCGAAGATCTCTCGAGCCACGGAATTGTCAGTGCCCAACAGCCGAGCCCCTGTCCAGCAGCGGG
CAAGGCAGGCGGCGATGAGTTCCGCCGTGGCAAGAACTAACCAGGATTTATACAAGGAGGAGAAAATGAA
AGCCATACGGGAAGCAATAGCATGATACAAAGGCATTAAAGCAGCGTATCCACATAGCGTAAAAGGAGCA
ACATAGTTAAGAATACCAGTCAATCTTTCACAAATTTTGTAATCCAGAGGTTGATTATGATATCGAATTC
GCGGCCGCGGCGCGCCGTCGACTTACTTGTACAGCTCGTCCATGCCGAGAGTGATCCCGGCGGCGGTCAC
GAACTCCAGCAGGACCATGTGATCGCGCTTCTCGTTGGGGTCTTTGCTCAGCTTGGACTGGTAGCTCAGG
TAGTGGTTGTCGGGCAGCAGCACGGGGCCGTCGCCGATGGGGGTGTTCTGCTGGTAGTGGTCGGCGAGCT
GCACGCCGCCGTCCTCGATGTTGTGGCGGATCTTGAAGTTGGCCTTGATGCCGTTCTTCTGCTTGTCGGC
GGTGATATAGACGTTGTGGCTGTTGTAGTTGTACTCCAGCTTGTGCCCCAGGATGTTGCCGTCCTCCTTG
AAGTCGATGCCCTTCAGCTCGATGCGGTTCACCAGGGTGTCGCCCTCGAACTTCACCTCGGCGCGGGTCT
TGTAGTTGCCGTCGTCCTTGAAGAAGATGGTGCGCTCCTGGACGTAGCCTTCGGGCATGGCGGACTTGAA
GAAGTCGTGCTGCTTCATGTGGTCGGGGTAGCGGGCGAAGCACTGCACGCCGTAGCCCAGGGTGGTCACG
AGGGTGGGCCAGGGCACGGGCAGCTTGCCGGTGGTGCAGATCAGCTTCAGGGTCAGCTTGCCGTAGGTGG
CATCGCCCTCGCCCTCGCCGGACACGCTGAACTTGTGGCCGTTTACGTCGCCGTCCAGCTCGACCAGGAT
GGGCACCACCCCGGTGAACAGCTCCTCGCCCTTGCTCACCATGGTGGCGACCGGTAGCGCTAGCTTCGAA
AGATCTGGATCCCAGAAGCAAATGTAAGCAATAGATGGCTCTGCCCTGACTTTTATGCCCAGCCCGAGCT
CCGGATGAGGAGAGACAAGAGGAAGTAAGAAAGGATGGGAAGAAACTGCTTTGGTTGGTGGGAAAAGGTC
ATTATCTTAATTTGTGATGATGATTTATGGCTGTACACATGTGTCAGAGCTCATTAAATCATACACATCA
CAATGTGCTGTTGATTGTATGTCAACTATACTTCAATAAATCTGAAAAAAATGAATTCACTGGGATGAGT
GCCATGAGAAAGGAGCTCTGAAATAGTTTGTGGAAGCAGTGAGATGGAACTTATCCAGACTTATGCTGAG
ACATAGGGAGATATCACACGCGATTATTACTCTTACAACGCGTGCGGCCGCAGGAACCCCTAGTGATGGA
GTTGGCCACTCCCTCTCTGCGCGCTCGCTCGCTCACTGAGGCCGGGCGACCAAAGGTCGCCCGACGCCCG
GGCGGCCTCAGTGAGCGAGCGAGCGCGCAGCTGCCTGCAGGACATGTGAGCAAAAGGCCAGCAAAAGGCC
AGGAACCGTAAAAAGGCCGCGTTGCTGGCGTTTTTCCATAGGCTCCGCCCCCCTGACGAGCATCACAAAA
ATCGACGCTCAAGTCAGAGGTGGCGAAACCCGACAGGACTATAAAGATACCAGGCGTTTCCCCCTGGAAG
CTCCCTCGTGCGCTCTCCTGTTCCGACCCTGCCGCTTACCGGATACCTGTCCGCCTTTCTCCCTTCGGGA
AGCGTGGCGCTTTCTCATAGCTCACGCTGTAGGTATCTCAGTTCGGTGTAGGTCGTTCGCTCCAAGCTGG
GCTGTGTGCACGAACCCCCCGTTCAGCCCGACCGCTGCGCCTTATCCGGTAACTATCGTCTTGAGTCCAA
CCCGGTAAGACACGACTTATCGCCACTGGCAGCAGCCACTGGTAACAGGATTAGCAGAGCGAGGTATGTA
GGCGGTGCTACAGAGTTCTTGAAGTGGTGGCCTAACTACGGCTACACTAGAAGAACAGTATTTGGTATCT
GCGCTCTGCTGAAGCCAGTTACCTTCGGAAAAAGAGTTGGTAGCTCTTGATCCGGCAAACAAACCACCGC
TGGTAGCGGTGGTTTTTTTGTTTGCAAGCAGCAGATTACGCGCAGAAAAAAAGGATCTCAAGAAGATCCT
TTGATCTTTTCTACGGGGTCTGACGCTCAGTGGAACGAAAACTCACGTTAAGGGATTTTGGTCATGAGAT
TATCAAAAAGGATCTTCACCTAGATCCTTTTAAATTAAAAATGAAGTTTTAAATCAATCTAAAGTATATA
TGAGTAAACTTGGTCTGACAGTTACCAATGCTTAATCAGTGAGGCACCTATCTCAGCGATCTGTCTATTT
CGTTCATCCATAGTTGCCTGACTCCCCGTCGTGTAGATAACTACGATACGGGAGGGCTTACCATCTGGCC
CCAGTGCTGCAATGATACCGCGAGACCCACGCTCACCGGCTCCAGATTTATCAGCAATAAACCAGCCAGC
CGGAAGGGCCGAGCGCAGAAGTGGTCCTGCAACTTTATCCGCCTCCATCCAGTCTATTAATTGTTGCCGG
GAAGCTAGAGTAAGTAGTTCGCCAGTTAATAGTTTGCGCAACGTTGTTGCCATTGCTACAGGCATCGTGG
TGTCACGCTCGTCGTTTGGTATGGCTTCATTCAGCTCCGGTTCCCAACGATCAAGGCGAGTTACATGATC
CCCCATGTTGTGCAAAAAAGCGGTTAGCTCCTTCGGTCCTCCGATCGTTGTCAGAAGTAAGTTGGCCGCA
GTGTTATCACTCATGGTTATGGCAGCACTGCATAATTCTCTTACTGTCATGCCATCCGTAAGATGCTTTT
CTGTGACTGGTGAGTACTCAACCAAGTCATTCTGAGAATAGTGTATGCGGCGACCGAGTTGCTCTTGCCC
GGCGTCAATACGGGATAATACCGCGCCACATAGCAGAACTTTAAAAGTGCTCATCATTGGAAAACGTTCT
TCGGGGCGAAAACTCTCAAGGATCTTACCGCTGTTGAGATCCAGTTCGATGTAACCCACTCGTGCACCCA
ACTGATCTTCAGCATCTTTTACTTTCACCAGCGTTTCTGGGTGAGCAAAAACAGGAAGGCAAAATGCCGC
AAAAAAGGGAATAAGGGCGACACGGAAATGTTGAATACTCATACTCTTCCTTT
Features (pLannotate 1.2.2; 14 found; start..end, strand, type, name):
    189..224     +  CDS            rop (fragment): Rop protein, which maintains plasmids at low copy number; rop
    326..375     +  misc_feature   bom (fragment): basis of mobility region from pBR322
    376..831     -  rep_origin     f1 ori (sequence partly withheld): f1 bacteriophage origin of replication; arrow indicates direction of (+) strand synthesis
    850..901     +  misc_feature   bom (fragment): basis of mobility region from pBR322
    906..1046    -  repeat_region  AAV2 ITR: inverted terminal repeat of adeno-associated virus serotype 2 inverted
   1164..1275    -  polyA_signal   bGH poly(A) signal: bovine growth hormone polyadenylation signal
   1292..1372    -  misc_feature   WPRE (fragment): woodchuck hepatitis virus posttranscriptional regulatory element
   1378..1535    -  misc_feature   WPRE (fragment): woodchuck hepatitis virus posttranscriptional regulatory element
   1575..2291    -  CDS            SYFP2: SYFP2 is a basic (constitutively fluorescent) yellow fluorescent protein published in 2006, derived from Aequorea victoria. It is reported to be a very rapidly-maturing monomer with moderate acid sensitivity.
   2756..2783    -  repeat_region  AAV2 ITR (fragment): inverted terminal repeat of adeno-associated virus serotype 2 inverted
   2812..2839    -  repeat_region  AAV2 ITR (fragment): inverted terminal repeat of adeno-associated virus serotype 2 inverted
   2912..3500    -  rep_origin     ori: high-copy-number ColE1/pMB1/pBR322/pUC origin of replication
   3671..4531    -  CDS            AmpR: β-lactamase; bla; confers resistance to ampicillin, carbenicillin, and related antibiotics
   4532..94      -  promoter       AmpR promoter (across the origin): bla
