[The description below was written by a language model from this plasmid's Addgene catalogue record and pLannotate feature annotations shown in this document.]
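Description:
AiP1658 - pAAV-AiE2340m-minBG-SYFP2-WPRE-BGHpA is an AAV transfer plasmid built on a pAAV2 backbone, intended for packaging recombinant adeno-associated virus that reports enhancer activity in the brain. In bacteria it is maintained as a high-copy plasmid through a ColE1/pUC-type origin and selected with ampicillin via the β-lactamase gene and its promoter. The backbone also carries an f1 phage origin and small remnants of the pBR322 rop and bom regions.

The payload lies between AAV2 inverted terminal repeats, which provide the signals for replication and encapsidation of the vector genome. One ITR is annotated in full, while the other is detected only as two short fragments in the sequencing-derived record, a common result for these structured, repeat-rich elements. Within the ITRs, the enhancer AiE2340m is placed upstream of a minimal beta-globin promoter (minBG), which has little activity of its own, so the enhancer dictates where transcription occurs. Neither the enhancer nor minBG is annotated in the feature table, but the unannotated interval between the SYFP2 start and the fragmentary ITR is where they would be expected to sit. The expressed gene is SYFP2, a rapidly maturing monomeric yellow fluorescent protein derived from Aequorea victoria. It is followed by a WPRE, detected as two fragments that may reflect a shortened version, which boosts transcript stability and expression, and by the bovine growth hormone polyadenylation signal.

The record describes AiE2340m as an enhancer designed to drive AAV-mediated transgene expression in specific populations of brain cells, but does not state which populations. The construct belongs to a collection of enhancer AAVs for genetic access to cortical cell types, and here the fluorescent reporter labels the targeted cells.
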