Addgene plasmid #214509: AiP1658 - pAAV-AiE2340m-minBG-SYFP2-WPRE-BGHpA
Purpose: AiE2340m is an enhancer sequence, designed to drive AAV-mediated transgene expression in specific populations of brain cells
Depositing lab: Allen Institute for Brain Science & Bosiljka Tasic. Depositing organization: Allen Institute. Publication: A suite of enhancer AAVs and transgenic mouse lines for genetic access to cortical cell types. Ben-Simon Y, Hooper M, Narayan S, Daigle TL, Dwivedi D, Way SW, Oster A, Stafford DA, Mich JK, Taormina MJ, Martinez RA, Opitz-Araya X, Roth JR, Alexander JR, Allen S, Amster A, Arbuckle J, Ayala A, Baker PM, Bakken TE, Barcelli T, Barta S, Bendrick J, Bertagnolli D, Bielstein C, Bishwakarma P, Bowlus J, Boyer G, Brouner K, Casian B, Casper T, Chakka AB, Chakrabarty R, Chance RK, Chavan S, Clark M, Colbert K, Collman F, Daniel S, Departee M, DiValentin P, Donadio N, Dotson N, Egdorf T, Fliss T, Gabitto M, Garcia J, Gary A, Gasperini M, Gloe J, Goldy J, Gore BB, Graybuck L, Greisman N, Haeseleer F, Halterman C, Haradon Z, Hastings SD, Helback O, Ho W, Hockemeyer D, Huang C, Huff S, Hunker A, Johansen N, Jones D, Juneau Z, Kalmbach B, Kannan M, Khem S, Kussick E, Kutsal R, Larsen R, Lee C, Lee AY, Leibly M, Lenz GH, Li S, Liang E, Lusk N, Madigan Z, Malloy J, Malone J, McCue R, Melchor J, Mollenkopf T, Moosman S, Morin E, Newman D, Ng L, Ngo K, Omstead V, Otto S, Oyama A, Pena N, Pham T, Phillips E, Pom CA, Potekhina L, Ransford S, Ray PL, Rette D, Reynoldson C, Rimorin C, Rocha D, Ruiz A, Sanchez REA, Sawyer L, Sedeno-Cortes A, Sevigny JP, Shapovalova N, Shepard N, Shulga L, Sigler AR, Siverts L, Soliman S, Somasundaram S, Staats B, Stewart K, Szelenyi E, Tieu M, Trader C, Tran A, van Velthoven CTJ, Walker M, Wang Y, Weed N, Wirthlin M, Wood T, Wynalda B, Yao Z, Zhou T, Ariza J, Dee N, Reding M, Ronellenfitch K, Mufti S, Sunkin SM, Smith KA, Esposito L, Waters J, Thyagarajan B, Yao S, Lein ES, Zeng H, Levi BP, Ngai J, Ting JT, Tasic B. Cell. 2025 May 16:S0092-8674(25)00513-6. doi: 10.1016/j.cell.2025.05.002. PubMed 40403729.
Backbone
  Vector backbone: pAAV2
  Vector type: AAV
Growth in bacteria
  Bacterial resistance: Ampicillin, 100 μg/mL
  Growth temperature: 37°C
  Growth strain: NEB Stable
  Copy number: High Copy
Gene/Insert
  Gene/Insert name: SYFP2
  Species: Synthetic
  Promoter: minBG
  Cloning method: Gibson Cloning
Terms and licenses: Academic/Nonprofit Terms; Industry Terms: Not Available to Industry
Depositor comments: 5' Cloning Site: SgrAI (destroyed), 3' Cloning Site: SgrAI (destroyed). Please visit https://doi.org/10.1101/2024.06.10.597244 for bioRxiv preprint.
How to cite: AiP1658 - pAAV-AiE2340m-minBG-SYFP2-WPRE-BGHpA was a gift from Allen Institute for Brain Science & Bosiljka Tasic (Addgene plasmid # 214509 ; http://n2t.net/addgene:214509 ; RRID:Addgene_214509)
